>Addgene plasmid #205018 | pSW003-Pc-mNeonGreen | addgene full sequence | sequence record 407997 | Addgene NGS Result
ATAGTTCTAGCTAGTACTAGAGCGGCCCCTATCGTTTCCACGATCAGCGATCGGCTCGTTGCCCTGCGCC
GCTCCAAAGCCCGCGACGCAGCGCCGGCAGGCAGAGCAAGTAGAGGGCAGCGCCTGCAATCCATGCCCAC
CCGTTCCACGTTGTTATAGAAGCCGCATAGATCGCCGTGAAGAGGAGGGGTCCGACGATCGAGGTCAGGC
TGGTGAGCGCCGCCAGTGAGCCTTGCAGCTGCCCCTGACGTTCCTCATCCACCTGCCTGGACAACATTGC
TTGCAGCGCCGGCATTCCGATGCCACCCGAAGCAAGCAGGACCATGATCGGGAACGCCATCCATCCCCGT
GTCGCGAAGGCAAGCAGGATGTAGCCTGTGCCGTCGGCAATCATTCCGAGCATGAGTGCCCGCCTTTCGC
CGAGCCGGGCGGCTACAGGGCCGGTGATCATTGCCTGGGCGAGTGAATGCAGAATGCCAAATGCGGCAAG
CGAAATGCCGATCGTGGTCGCGTCCCAGTGAAAGCGATCCTCGCCGAAAATGACCCAAAGCGCGGCCGGC
ACCTGTCCGACAAGTTGCATGATGAAGAAGACCGCCATCAGGGCGGCGACGACGGTCATGCCCCGGGCCC
ACCGGAACGAAGCGAGCGGGTTGAGAGCCTCCCGGCGTAACGGCCGGCGTTCGCCTTTGTGCGACTCCGG
CAAAAGGAAACAGCCCGTCAGGAAATTGAGGCCGTTCAAGGCTGCCGCGGCGAAGAACGGAGCGTGGGGG
GAGAAACCGCCCATCAGCCCACCGAGCACAGGTCCCGCGACCATCCCGAACCCGAAACAGGCGCTCATGA
AGCCGAAGTGCCGCGCGCGCTCATCGCCATCAGTGATATCGGCAATATAAGCGCCGGCTACCGCCCCAGT
CGCCCCGGTGATGCCGGCCACGATCCGCCCGATATAGAGAACCCAAAGGAAAGGCGCTGTCGCCATGATG
GCGTAGTCGACAGTGGCGCCGGCCAGCGAGACGAGCAAGATTGGCCGCCGCCCGAAACGATCCGACAGCG
CGCCCAGCACAGGTGCGCAGGCAAATTGCACCAACGCATACAGCGCCAGCAGAATGCCATAGTGGGCGGT
GACGTCGTTCGAGTGAACCAGATCGCGCAGGAGGCCCGGCAGCACCGGCATAATCAGGCCGATGCCGACA
GCGTCGAGCGCGACAGTGCTCAGAATTACGATCAGGGGTATGTTGGGTTTCACGTCTGGCCTCCGGACCA
GCCTCCGCTGGTCCGATTGAACGCGCGGATTCTTTATCACTGATAAGTTGGTGGACATATTATGTTTATC
AGTGATAAAGTGTCAAGCATGACAAAGTTGCAGCCGAATACAGTGATCCGTGCCGCCCTGGACCTGTTGA
ACGAGGTCGGCGTAGACGGTCTGACGACACGCAAACTGGCGGAACGGTTGGGGGTTCAGCAGCCGGCGCT
TTACTGGCACTTCAGGAACAAGCGGGCGCTGCTCGACGCACTGGCCGAAGCCATGCTGGCGGAGAATCAT
ACGCATTCGGTGCCGAGAGCCGACGACGACTGGCGCTCATTTCTGATCGGGAATGCCCGCAGCTTCAGGC
AGGCGCTGCTCGCCTACCGCGATGGCGCGCGCATCCATGCCGGCACGCGACCGGGCGCACCGCAGATGGA
AACGGCCGACGCGCAGCTTCGCTTCCTCTGCGAGGCGGGTTTTTCGGCCGGGGACGCCGTCAATGCGCTG
ATGACAATCAGCTACTTCACTGTTGGGGCCGTGCTTGAGGAGCAGGCCGGCGACAGCGATGCCGGCGAGC
GCGGCGGCACCGTTGAACAGGCTCCGCTCTCGCCGCTGTTGCGGGCCGCGATAGACGCCTTCGACGAAGC
CGGTCCGGACGCAGCGTTCGAGCAGGGACTCGCGGTGATTGTCGATGGATTGGCGAAAAGGAGGCTCGTT
GTCAGGAACGTTGAAGGACCGAGAAAGGGTGACGATTGATCAGGACCGCTGCCGGAGCGCAACCCACTCA
CTACAGCAGAGCCATGTAGACAACATCCCCTCCCCCTTTCCACCGCGTCAGACGCCCGTAGCAGCCCGCT
ACGGGCTTTTTCATGCCCTGCCCTAGCGTCCAAGCCTCACGGCCGCGCTCGGCCTCTCTGGCGGCCTTCT
GGCGCTGAGGTCTGCCTCGTGAAGAAGGTGTTGCTGACTCATACCAGGCCTGAATCGCCCCATCATCCAG
CCAGAAAGTGAGGGAGCCACGGTTGATGAGAGCTTTGTTGTAGGTGGACCAGTTGGTGATTTTGAACTTT
TGCTTTGCCACGGAACGGTCTGCGTTGTCGGGAAGATGCGTGATCTGATCCTTCAACTCAGCAAAAGTTC
GATTTATTCAACAAAGCCGCCGTCCCGTCAAGTCAGCGTAATGCTCTGCCAGTGTTACAACCAATTAACC
AATTCTGATTAGAAAAACTCATCGAGCATCAAATGAAACTGCAATTTATTCATATCAGGATTATCAATAC
CATATTTTTGAAAAAGCCGTTTCTGTAATGAAGGAGAAAACTCACCGAGGCAGTTCCATAGGATGGCAAG
ATCCTGGTATCGGTCTGCGATTCCGACTCGTCCAACATCAATACAACCTATTAATTTCCCCTCGTCAAAA
ATAAGGTTATCAAGTGAGAAATCACCATGAGTGACGACTGAATCCGGTGAGAATGGCAAAAGCTGGCCGC
CACGGCGATATCGGATCCATATGACGTCGACGCGTTGCCGATACAAGAACAACAGCGCGTTGAGCGCCTG
CCGGTGGGTGGCCGGCGCCACTTGCTTCTCGGTGGCGAGCATGGTCAGAAAACCCTCGACTTCAGCTTGC
CCCATTTCGCGCGGATGTCGAAACCCACCAAGGCTGCGGGCCGTCCACAACACAAATGCCTTGGCCCAGT
AGACATAAGCCTTCTCGGTCTGTAGGCTGTAATGCAGGTAGCGAACCCGTTCAAGAAATAATTTTGTTTA
ACTTTAAGAAGGAGATATACATATGAATTCGAAAGGCGAAGAAGATAACATGGCCAGTTTACCGGCAACT
CATGAATTACATATTTTTGGAAGTATTAACGGCGTTGACTTTGATATGGTTGGACAGGGCACCGGCAACC
CGAACGATGGTTATGAAGAATTAAACCTGAAATCTACAAAAGGCGACCTGCAATTCTCTCCCTGGATTCT
TGTTCCACACATTGGTTATGGCTTCCACCAATACTTACCCTATCCTGATGGCATGTCCCCTTTCCAAGCC
GCGATGGTGGATGGCTCTGGTTACCAAGTACACCGTACCATGCAATTCGAAGATGGAGCATCACTCACAG
TAAACTACCGCTATACATATGAAGGTTCCCACATTAAAGGCGAAGCACAAGTTAAAGGTACTGGATTCCC
CGCTGATGGACCAGTTATGACTAACTCATTGACCGCAGCAGACTGGTGTCGCTCAAAAAAAACCTATCCG
AACGATAAAACGATTATTAGCACATTTAAATGGAGTTATACGACCGGAAATGGCAAACGTTACCGCAGCA
CAGCACGCACAACCTATACATTTGCAAAACCAATGGCCGCGAATTATTTGAAAAACCAACCGATGTATGT
CTTTCGTAAAACAGAATTAAAACACAGCAAAACAGAATTAAATTTTAAAGAATGGCAAAAAGCATTTACC
GACGTTATGGGAATGGATGAATTATATAAATAAGCGGCCGCACATCATCATCACCATCACTAAGCTTTAA
GCATCTCGAGGCCTCGGACTAGCGGATCAGTGAGGGTTTGCAACTGCGGGTCAAGGATCTGGATTTCGAT
CACGGCACGATCATCGTGCGGGAGGGCAAGGGCTCCAAGGATCGGGCCTTGATGTTACCCGAGAGCTTGG
CACCCAGCCTGCGCGAGCAGGGGAATTGATCCGGTGGATGACCTTTTGAATGACCTTTAATAGATTATAT
TACTAATTAATTGGGGACCCTAGAGGTCCCCTTTTTTATTTTAAAAATTTTTTCACAAAACGGTTTACAA
GCATAAAGCTCCTCGGACTACCTGGTATGAGTCAGCAACACCTTCTTCACGAGGCAGACCTCAGCGCTAG
CGGAGTGTATACTGGCTTACTATGTTGGCACTGATGAGGGTGTCAGTGAAGTGCTTCATGTGGCAGGAGA
AAAAAGGCTGCACCGGTGCGTCAGCAGAATATGTGATACAGGATATATTCCGCTTCCTCGCTCACTGACT
CGCTACGCTCGGTCGTTCGACTGCGGCGAGCGGAAATGGCTTACGAACGGGGCGGAGATTTCCTGGAAGA
TGCCAGGAAGATACTTAACAGGGAAGTGAGAGGGCCGCGGCAAAGCCGTTTTTCCATAGGCTCCGCCCCC
CTGACAAGCATCACGAAATCTGACGCTCAAATCAGTGGTGGCGAAACCCGACAGGACTATAAAGATACCA
GGCGTTTCCCCCTGGCGGCTCCCTCGTGCGCTCTCCTGTTCCTGCCTTTCGGTTTACCGGTGTCATTCCG
CTGTTATGGCCGCGTTTGTCTCATTCCACGCCTGACACTCAGTTCCGGGTAGGCAGTTCGCTCCAAGCTG
GACTGTATGCACGAACCCCCCGTTCAGTCCGACCGCTGCGCCTTATCCGGTAACTATCGTCTTGAGTCCA
ACCCGGAAAGACATGCAAAAGCACCACTGGCAGCAGCCACTGGTAATTGATTTAGAGGAGTTAGTCTTGA
AGTCATGCGCCGGTTAAGGCTAAACTGAAAGGACAAGTTTTGGTGACTGCGCTCCTCCAAGCCAGTTACC
TCGGTTCAAAGAGTTGGTAGCTCAGAGAACCTTCGAAAAACCGCCCTGCAAGGCGGTTTTTTCGTTTTCA
GAGCAAGAGATTACGCGCAGACCAAAACGATCTCAAGAAGATCATCTTATTAAGGGGTCTGACGCTCAGT
GGAACGAAAACTCACGTTAAGGGATTTTGGTCATGAGATTATCAAAAAGGATCTTCACCTAGATCCTTTT
AAATTAAAAATGAAGTTTTAAATCAATCTAAAGTATATATGAGTAAACTTGGTCTGACAGTTACCAATGC
TTAATCAGTGAGGCACCTATCTCAGCGATCTGTCTATTTCGTTCATCCATAGTTGCCTGACTCCCCGTCG
TGTAGATAACTACGATACGGGAGGGCTTACCATCTGGCCCCAGTGCTGCAATGATACCGCGAGACCCACG
CTCACCGGCTCCAGATTTATCAGCAATAAACCAGCCAGCCGGAAGGGCCGAGCGCAGAAGTGGTCCTGCA
ACTTTATCCGCCTCCATCCAGTCTATTAATTGTTGCCGGGAAGCTAGAGTAAGTAGTTCGCCAGTTAATA
GTTTGCGCAACGTTGTTGCCATTGCCTGGTATGAGTCAGCAACACCTTCTTCACGAGGCAGACCTCAGCG
CCGGCGGTCGAGTGGCGACGGCGCGGCTTGTCCGCGCCCTGGTAGATTGCCTGGCCGTAGGCCAGCCATT
TTTGAGCGGCCATCGGCCGCGATAGGCCGACGCGAAGCGGCGGGGCGTAGGGAGCGCAGCGACCGAAGGG
TAGGCGCTTTTTGCAGCTCTTCGGCTGTGCGCTGGCCAGACAGTTATGCACAGGCCAGGCGGGTTTTAAG
AGTTTTAATAAGTTTTAAAGAGTTTTAGGCGGAAAAATCGCCTTTTTTCTCTTTTATATCAGTCACTTAC
ATGTGTGACCGGTTCCCAATGTACGGCTTTGGGTTCCCAATGTACGGGTTCCGGTTCCCAATGTACGGCT
TTGGGTTCCCAATGTACGTGCTATCCACAGGAAAGAGACCTTTTCGACCTTTTTCCCCTGCTAGGGCAAT
TTGCCCTAGCATCTGCTCCGTACATTAGGAACCGGCGGATGCTTCGCCCTCGATCAGGTTGCGGTAGCGC
ATGACTAGGATCGGGCCAGCCTGCCCCGCCTCCTCCTTCAAATCGTACTCCGGCAGGTCATTTGACCCGA
TCAGCTTGCGCACGGTGAAACAGAACTTCTTGAACTCTCCGGCGCTGCCACTGCGTTCGTAGATCGTCTT
GAACAACCATCTGGCTTCTGCCTTGCCTGCGGCGCGGCGTGCCAGGCGGTAGAGAAAACGGCCGATGCCG
GGATCGATCAAAAAGTAATCGGGGTGAACCGTCAGCACGTCCGGGTTCTTGCCTTCTGTGATCTCGCGGT
ACATCCAATCAACTAGCTCGATCTCGATGTACTCCGGCCGCCCGGTTTCGCTCTTTACGATCTTGTAGCG
GCTAATCAAGGCTTCACCCTCGGATACCGTCACCAGGCGGCCGTTCTTGGCCTTCTTCGTACGCTGCATG
GCAACGTGCGTGGTGTTTAACCGAATGCAGGTTTCTACCAGGTCGTCTTTCTGCTTTCCGCCATCGGCTC
GCCGGCAGAACTTGAGTACGTCCGCAACGTGTGGACGGAACACGCGGCCGGGCTTGTCTCCCTTCCCTTC
CCGGTATCGGTTCATGGATTCGGTTAGATGGGAAACCGCCATCAGTACCAGGTCGTAATCCCACACACTG
GCCATGCCGGCCGGCCCTGCGGAAACCTCTACGTGCCCGTCTGGAAGCTCGTAGCGGATCACCTCGCCAG
CTCGTCGGTCACGCTTCGACAGACGGAAAACGGCCACGTCCATGATGCTGCGACTATCGCGGGTGCCCAC
GTCATAGAGCATCGGAACGAAAAAATCTGGTTGCTCGTCGCCCTTGGGCGGCTTCCTAATCGACGGCGCA
CCGGCTGCCGGCGGTTGCCGGGATTCTTTGCGGATTCGATCAGCGGCTGCTTGCCACGATTCACCGGGGC
GTGCTTCTGCCTCGATGCGTTGCCGCTGGGCGGCCTGCGCGGCCTTCAACTTCTCCACCAGGTCATCACC
CAGCGCCGCGCCGATTTGTACCGGGCCGGATGGTTTGCGACCGCTCACGCCGATTCCTCGGGCTTGGGGG
TTCCAGTGCCATTGCAGGGCCGGCAGACAACCCAGCCGCTTACGCCTGGCCAACCGCCCGTTCCTCCACA
CATGGGGCATTCCACGGCGTCGGTGCCTGGTTGTTCTTGATTTTCCATGCCGCCTCCTTTAGCCGCTAAA
ATTCATCTACTCATTTATTCATTTGCTCATTTACTCTGGTAGCTGCGCGATGTATTCAGATAGCAGCTCG
GTAATGGTCTTGCCTTGGCGTACCGCGTACATCTTCAGCTTGGTGTGATCCTCCGCCGGCAACTGAAAGT
TGACCCGCTTCATGGCTGGCGTGTCTGCCAGGCTGGCCAACGTTGCAGCCTTGCTGCTGCGTGCGCTCGG
ACGGCCGGCACTTAGCGTGTTTGTGCTTTTGCTCATTTTCTCTTTACCTCATTAACTCAAATGAGTTTTG
ATTTAATTTCAGCGGCCAGCGCCTGGACCTCGCGGGCAGCGTCGCCCTCGGGTTCTGATTCAAGAACGGT
TGTGCCGGCGGCGGCAGTGCCTGGGTAGCTCACGCGCTGCGTGATACGGGACTCAAGAATGGGCAGCTCG
TACCCGGCCAGCGCCTCGGCAACCTCACCGCCGATGCGCGTGCCTTTGATCGCCCGCGACACGACAAAGG
CCGCTTGTAGCCTTCCATCCGTGACCTCAATGCGCTGCTTAACCAGCTCCACCAGGTCGGCGGTGGCCCA
TATGTCGTAAGGGCTTGGCTGCACCGGAATCAGCACGAAGTCGGCTGCCTTGATCGCGGACACAGCCAAG
TCCGCCGCCTGGGGCGCTCCGTCGATCACTACGAAGTCGCGCCGGCCGATGGCCTTCACGTCGCGGTCAA
TCGTCGGGCGGTCGATGCCGACAACGGTTAGCGGTTGATCTTCCCGCACGGCCGCCCAATCGCGGGCACT
GCCCTGGGGATCGGAATCGACTAACAGAACATCGGCCCCGGCGAGTTGCAGGGCGCGGGCTAGATGGGTT
GCGATGGTCGTCTTGCCTGACCCGCCTTTCTGGTTAAGTACAGCGATAACCTTCATGCGTTCCCCTTGCG
TATTTGTTTATTTACTCATCGCATCATATACGCAGCGACCGCATGACGCAAGCTGTTTTACTCAAATACA
CATCACCTTTTTAGACGGCGGCGCTCGGTTTCTTCAGCGGCCAAGCTGGCCGGCCAGGCCGCCAGCTTGG
CATCAGACAAACCGGCCAGGATTTCATGCAGCCGCACGGTTGAGACGTGCGCGGGCGGCTCGAACACGTA
CCCGGCCGCGATCATCTCCGCCTCGATCTCTTCGGTAATGAAAAACGGTTCGTCCTGGCCGTCCTGGTGC
GGTTTCATGCTTGTTCCTCTTGGCGTTCATTCTCGGCGGCTGCCAGGGCGTCGGCCTCGGTCAATGCGTC
CTCACGGAAGGCACCGCGCCGCCTGGCCTCGGTGGGCGTCACTTCCTCGCTGCGCTCAAGTGCGCGGTAC
AGGGTCGAGCGATGCACGCCAAGCAGTGCAGCCGCCTCTTTCACGGTGCGGCCTTCCTGGTCGATCAGCT
CGCGGGCGTGCGCGATCTGTGCCGGGGTGAGGGTAGGGCGGGGGCCAAACTTCACGCCTCGGGCCTTGGC
GGCCTCGCGCCCGCTCCGGGTGCGGTCGATGATTAGGGAACGCTCGAACTCGGCAATGCCGGCGAACACG
GTCAACACCATGCGGCCGGCCGGCGTGGTGGTGTCGGCCCACGGCTCTGCCAGGCTACGCAGGCCCGCGC
CGGCCTCCTGGATGCGCTCGGCAATGTCCAGTAGGTCGCGGGTGCTGCGGGCCAGGCGGTCTAGCCTGGT
CACTGTCACAACGTCGCCAGGGCGTAGGTGGTCAAGCATCCTGGCCAGCTCCGGGCGGTCGCGCCTGGTG
CCGGTGATCTTCTCGGAAAACAGCTTGGTGCAGCCGGCCGCGTGCAGTTCGGCCCGTTGGTTGGTCAAGT
CCTGGTCGTCGGTGCTGACGCGGGCATAGCCCAGCAGGCCAGCGGCGGCGCTCTTGTTCATGGCGTAATG
TCTCCGGTTCTAGTCGCAAGTATTCTACTTTATGCGACTAAAACACGCGACAAGAAAACGCCAGGAAAAG
GGCAGGGCGGCAGCCTGTCGCGTAACTTAGGACTTGTGCGACATGTCGTTTTCAGAAGACGGCTGCACTG
AACGTCAGAAGCCGACTGCACTATAGCAGCGGAGGGGTTGGATC
Features (pLannotate 1.2.2; 15 found; start..end, strand, type, name):
     44..1243    -  CDS            TcR: tetracycline efflux protein; tetA; confers resistance to tetracycline
   1349..1999    +  CDS            TetR: tetracycline resistance regulatory protein; tetR
   2172..2318    -  CDS            TRA2_ECOLX (fragment): Protein predicted: Swiss-Prot protein existence level 4. Required for transposition of transposon Tn903. From Escherichia coli.
   2459..2724    -  CDS            KanR (fragment): aminoglycoside phosphotransferase; aph(3')-Ia; confers resistance to kanamycin
   3003..3025    +  RBS            RBS: efficient ribosome binding site from bacteriophage T7 gene 10 (Olins and Rangwala, 1989)
   3033..3740    +  CDS            mNeonGreen: mNeonGreen is a basic (constitutively fluorescent) green/yellow fluorescent protein published in 2013, derived from Branchiostoma lanceolatum. It is reported to be a very rapidly-maturing monomer with moderate acid sensitivity.
   3803..3940    +  CDS            int (fragment): INT2_ECOLX - Protein inferred from homology: Swiss-Prot protein existence level 3. Putative integrase believed to be involved in the insertion of antibiotic resistance genes into plasmids and transposons. From Escherichia coli.
   4123..4149    +  misc_feature   bom (fragment): basis of mobility region from pBR322
   4248..4303    -  rep_origin     RSF ori (fragment): Plasmids containing the RSF 1030 origin of replication can be propagated in E. coli cells that contain additional plasmids with compatible origins.
   4391..4936    -  rep_origin     p15A ori: Plasmids containing the medium-copy-number p15A origin of replication can be propagated in E. coli cells that contain a second plasmid with the ColE1 origin.
   5102..5415    -  CDS            bla(M) (fragment): β-lactamase lacking the signal sequence; bla(M); allows cytosolic expression of β-lactamase
   5645..5839    -  rep_origin     pVS1 oriV: origin of replication for the Pseudomonas plasmid pVS1 (Heeb et al., 2000)
   5905..6978    -  CDS            pVS1 RepA: replication protein from the Pseudomonas plasmid pVS1 (Heeb et al., 2000)
   7407..8036    -  CDS            pVS1 StaA: stability protein from the Pseudomonas plasmid pVS1 (Heeb et al., 2000)
   8596..8997    -  CDS            Y4CG_SINFN (fragment): Protein inferred from homology: Swiss-Prot protein existence level 3. From Sinorhizobium fredii (strain NBRC 101917 / NGR234).
