[The description below was written by a language model from this plasmid's Addgene catalogue record and pLannotate feature annotations shown in this document.]
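Description:
pSW003-Pc-mNeonGreen is a low-copy, broad host-range bacterial expression plasmid of about 9.2 kb, built on a pME6031 backbone from which several restriction sites were removed to simplify cloning. It is a shuttle vector with two replication systems. The p15A origin supports maintenance in E. coli, while the pVS1 module (oriV, the RepA replication protein and the StaA stability protein) allows replication and stable inheritance in Pseudomonas and related Gram-negative hosts. Selection is by tetracycline, provided by the tetA efflux gene together with its divergently oriented regulator tetR. The feature table also lists short fragments of a kanamycin phosphotransferase, a β-lactamase, a Tn903 transposition protein, a bom region and an RSF origin. These are partial matches that most likely represent leftovers from the backbone's construction rather than functional elements, and the catalogue entry lists tetracycline as the only resistance.

The payload is mNeonGreen, a bright, rapidly maturing monomeric green/yellow fluorescent protein derived from Branchiostoma lanceolatum, here as a synthetic coding sequence codon-optimized for Pseudomonas fluorescens. It is preceded by the efficient ribosome binding site from bacteriophage T7 gene 10 and, according to the catalogue record, is driven by the constitutive Pc promoter. The promoter itself is not annotated in the feature table, although a short integron integrase-like fragment is detected just downstream of the reporter. Because expression is constitutive, no inducer is needed, so cells carrying the plasmid fluoresce continuously. The construct is intended for tagging bacteria with a fluorescent label, and belongs to a vector suite developed for fluorescence imaging of root-colonizing pseudomonads.
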