Addgene plasmid #205018: pSW003-Pc-mNeonGreen
Purpose: Broad host-range bacterial expression vector with constitutive Pc promoter; for tagging bacteria with mNeonGreen (codon optimized for P. fluorescens)
Depositing lab: Rosemarie Wilton. Depositing organization: Argonne National Laboratory - Affiliated with the University of Chicago. Publication: A New Suite of Plasmid Vectors for Fluorescence-Based Imaging of Root Colonizing Pseudomonads. Wilton R, Ahrendt AJ, Shinde S, Sholto-Douglas DJ, Johnson JL, Brennan MB, Kemner KM. Front Plant Sci. 2018 Feb 1;8:2242. doi: 10.3389/fpls.2017.02242. eCollection 2017. PubMed 29449848.
Backbone
  Vector backbone: pME6031 (Several restriction sites were removed to facilitate cloning)
  Backbone manufacturer: Dieter Haas; obtained from Culture Collection of Switzerland
  Vector type: Bacterial Expression
Growth in bacteria
  Bacterial resistance: Tetracycline, 10 μg/mL
  Growth temperature: 37°C
  Growth strain: DH5alpha
  Copy number: Low Copy
Gene/Insert
  Gene/Insert name: mNeonGreen
  Species: Synthetic
  Mutation: mNeonGreen is codon optimized for expression in P. fluorescens
  Promoter: Pc
  Cloning method: Restriction Enzyme; 5′ cloning site unknown (unknown if destroyed)
Terms and licenses: Academic/Nonprofit Terms; Industry Terms: Not Available to Industry
How to cite: pSW003-Pc-mNeonGreen was a gift from Rosemarie Wilton (Addgene plasmid # 205018 ; http://n2t.net/addgene:205018 ; RRID:Addgene_205018)
